Addgene plasmid #191491: AAV-CAG-M-red-SPOTIT2
Purpose: Red fluorescent-based opioid sensor for the mu opioid receptor in AAV viral vector under a CAG promoter
Depositing lab: Wenjing Wang. Depositing organization: University of Michigan.
Backbone
  Vector backbone: pAAV2
  Vector type: AAV
Growth in bacteria
  Bacterial resistance: Ampicillin, 100 μg/mL
  Growth temperature: 37°C
  Growth strain: NEB Stable
  Copy number: High Copy
Gene/Insert
  Gene/Insert name: M-red-SPOTIT2
  Species: H. sapiens (human)
  Promoter: CAG
  Cloning method: Restriction Enzyme; 5′ cloning site Unknown (unknown if destroyed); 3′ cloning site Unknown (unknown if destroyed)
Terms and licenses: Academic/Nonprofit Terms; Industry Terms: Not Available to Industry
Depositor comments: Please note, Addgene was unable to sequence through the right ITR of this plasmid. The depositor confirms the ITR is present and functional.
How to cite: AAV-CAG-M-red-SPOTIT2 was a gift from Wenjing Wang (Addgene plasmid # 191491 ; http://n2t.net/addgene:191491 ; RRID:Addgene_191491)
