[The description below was written by a language model from this plasmid's Addgene catalogue record and pLannotate feature annotations shown in this document.]
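Description:
AAV-CAG-M-red-SPOTIT2 is an adeno-associated virus transfer plasmid on a pAAV2 backbone that carries a red fluorescent sensor for the mu opioid receptor. It is maintained in E. coli through a high-copy ColE1/pUC-type origin and selected with ampicillin via the β-lactamase gene. An f1 phage origin and remnants of lacZα are also present in the backbone. AAV2 inverted terminal repeats flank the expression cassette and provide the cis signals for replication and packaging of that segment into recombinant AAV particles.

Expression is driven by the CAG promoter, annotated here as a CMV enhancer fragment, the chicken β-actin promoter and chimeric β-actin/β-globin intron sequence. The annotated coding region appears to be a single fusion. It begins with a short FLAG-type epitope match and most of human OPRM1. These are followed by a calmodulin-binding peptide, a red fluorescent protein segment that the annotation tool matched to HyPerRed, a calmodulin fragment, and a final domain matched to an immunoglobulin heavy-chain variable region. That last match is consistent with a single-domain antibody-like binder, although the record does not identify it. These automated matches most likely reflect a circularly permuted red fluorescent module of the calcium-indicator type rather than a peroxide sensor, but the record does not explain the sensing mechanism. A WPRE follows the coding region to enhance transcript stability and expression, and an SV40 polyadenylation signal terminates the cassette.

Two sequence records are given. The depositor's 7,511 nt sequence shows a complete right ITR, whereas the repository's 7,363 nt sequencing result shows only a fragment of it. The repository could not read through this repeat, and the depositor states it is present and functional. The construct is intended for viral delivery of a fluorescent reporter of opioid action at the mu receptor.
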