Features (pLannotate 1.2.2; 22 found; start..end, strand, type, name):
     20..152     -  repeat_region  AAV2 ITR (fragment): inverted terminal repeat of adeno-associated virus serotype 2 inverted
    213..461     +  enhancer       CMV enhancer (fragment): human cytomegalovirus immediate early enhancer
    463..740     +  promoter       chicken β-actin promoter: No description available
    741..876     +  intron         hybrid intron (fragment): hybrid between chicken β-actin (CBA) and minute virus of mice (MMV) introns (Gray et al., 2011)
    965..1095    +  intron         chimeric intron (fragment): chimera between introns from chicken β-actin and rabbit β-globin
   1093..1158    +  CDS            HBB (fragment): HBB_LEPEU - Experimental evidence at protein level: Swiss-Prot protein existence level 1. Involved in oxygen transport from the lung to the various peripheral tissues. From Lepus europaeus (European hare).
   1211..1231    +  CDS            3xFLAG (fragment): three tandem FLAG® epitope tags
   1235..2323    +  CDS            OPRM1 (fragment): OPRM_HUMAN - Also known as MOR1. Experimental evidence at protein level: Swiss-Prot protein existence level 1. Receptor for endogenous opioids such as beta-endorphin and endomorphin. Receptor for natural and synthetic opioids including morphine, heroin, DAMGO, fentanyl, etorphine, buprenorphin and methadone (PubMed:7905839, PubMed:7957926, PubMed:7891175, PubMed:12589820, PubMed:9689128). Agonist binding to the receptor induces coupling to an inactive GDP-bound heterotrimeric G-protein complex and subsequent exchange of GDP for GTP in the G-protein alpha subunit leading to dissociation of the
   2348..2404    +  CDS            calmodulin-binding peptide: calmodulin-binding peptide from avian smooth muscle myosin light chain kinase
   2410..3136    +  CDS            HyPerRed (fragment): red fluorescent genetically encoded indicator for H2O2 ()
   3142..3583    +  CDS            calmodulin (fragment): calcium-binding protein
   3596..3961    +  CDS            HV02_CANLF: Experimental evidence at protein level: Swiss-Prot protein existence level 1. From Canis lupus familiaris (Dog) (Canis familiaris).
   3977..4565    +  misc_feature   WPRE: woodchuck hepatitis virus posttranscriptional regulatory element
   4608..4729    -  polyA_signal   SV40 poly(A) signal: SV40 polyadenylation signal
   4752..4820    -  CDS            large T antigen (fragment): large T antigen from SV40 (simian virus 40)
   4891..5024    +  repeat_region  AAV2 ITR: inverted terminal repeat of adeno-associated virus serotype 2 inverted
   5018..5074    -  CDS            lacI (fragment): lac repressor; lacI; The lac repressor binds to the lac operator to inhibit transcription in E. coli. This inhibition can be relieved by adding lactose or isopropyl-β-D-thiogalactopyranoside (IPTG).
   5257..5845    -  rep_origin     ori: high-copy-number ColE1/pMB1/pBR322/pUC origin of replication
   6016..6876    -  CDS            AmpR: β-lactamase; bla; confers resistance to ampicillin, carbenicillin, and related antibiotics
   6877..6981    -  promoter       AmpR promoter: bla
   7034..7462    -  rep_origin     f1 ori (sequence partly withheld): f1 bacteriophage origin of replication; arrow indicates direction of (+) strand synthesis
   7467..25      -  CDS            lacZα (fragment) (across the origin): LacZα fragment of β-galactosidase; lacZ fragment
>Addgene plasmid #191491 | AAV-CAG-M-red-SPOTIT2 | depositor full sequence | sequence record 372212 | AAV-CAG-M-red-SPOTIT2 sequence 7511 bps
GGCCTCTTCGCTATTACGCCAGCTGCGCGCTCGCTCGCTCACTGAGGCCGCCCGGGCAAAGCCCGGGCGT
CGGGCGACCTTTGGTCGCCCGGCCTCAGTGAGCGAGCGAGCGCGCAGAGAGGGAGTGGCCAACTCCATCA
CTAGGGGTTCCTTGTAGTTAATGATTAACCCGCCATGCTACTTATCTACGTAGCCATGCTCTAGGAAGAG
TACCATTGACGTCAATAATGACGTATGTTCCCATAGTAACGCCAATAGGGACTTTCCATTGACGTCAATG
GGTGGAGTATTTACGGTAAACTGCCCACTTGGCAGTACATCAAGTGTATCATATGCCAAGTACGCCCCCT
ATTGACGTCAATGACGGTAAATGGCCCGCCTGGCATTATGCCCAGTACATGACCTTATGGGACTTTCCTA
CTTGGCAGTACATCTACGTATTAGTCATCGCTATTACCATGGTCGAGGTGAGCCCCACGTTCTGCTTCAC
TCTCCCCATCTCCCCCCCCTCCCCACCCCCAATTTTGTATTTATTTATTTTTTAATTATTTTGTGCAGCG
ATGGGGGCGGGGGGGGGGGGGGGGCGCGCGCCAGGCGGGGCGGGGCGGGGCGAGGGGCGGGGCGGGGCGA
GGCGGAGAGGTGCGGCGGCAGCCAATCAGAGCGGCGCGCTCCGAAAGTTTCCTTTTATGGCGAGGCGGCG
GCGGCGGCGGCCCTATAAAAAGCGAAGCGCGCGGCGGGCGGGAGTCGCTGCGCGCTGCCTTCGCCCCGTG
CCCCGCTCCGCCGCCGCCTCGCGCCGCCCGCCCCGGCTCTGACTGACCGCGTTACTCCCACAGGTGAGCG
GGCGGGACGGCCCTTCTCCTCCGGGCTGTAATTAGCGCTTGGTTTAATGACGGCTTGTTTCTTTTCTGTG
GCTGCGTGAAAGCCTTGAGGGGCTCCGGGAGGGCCCTTTGTGCGGGGGGAGCGGCTCGGGGCTGTCCGCG
GGGGGACGGCTGCCTTCGGGGGGGACGGGGCAGGGCGGGGTTCGGCTTCTGGCGTGTGACCGGCGGCTCT
AGAGCCTCTGCTAACCATGTTCATGCCTTCTTCTTTTTCCTACAGCTCCTGGGCAACGTGCTGGTTATTG
TGCTGTCTCATCATTTTGGCAAAGAATTGGATCCCCACCATGAGACCCCAGATCCTGCTGCTCCTGGCCC
TGCTGACCCTAGGCCTGGCTGACTACAAGGACGATGATGACGCCATGGACTCTTCCGCTGCTCCCACCAA
TGCCTCAAATTGTACAGACGCCTTGGCCTATAGCTCTTGCTCTCCCGCACCATCTCCGGGAAGCTGGGTT
AACCTCAGTCATCTCGACGGGAACCTGTCCGACCCTTGTGGCCCTAATAGGACCGACCTCGGTGGTCGAG
ATAGCCTGTGCCCCCCTACTGGAAGCCCCAGCATGATCACAGCTATCACAATAATGGCTCTCTATAGTAT
CGTCTGCGTCGTGGGACTCTTTGGCAATTTTCTCGTCATGTACGTTATCGTCAGATACACAAAGATGAAA
ACCGCAACCAATATTTACATCTTTAATCTGGCCCTGGCGGATGCCCTTGCAACCAGTACACTGCCGTTTC
AATCCGTGAATTATCTGATGGGCACATGGCCCTTCGGAACCATTCTGTGCAAAATCGTAATCTCAATTGA
TTATTATAACATGTTCACCTCCATTTTTACCTTGTGTACAATGTCAGTAGACCGCTATATCGCCGTATGC
CACCCTGTCAAAGCTCTTGATTTCAGGACCCCTAGGAATGCCAAGATCATCAATGTGTGCAATTGGATTC
TGTCTAGCGCTATCGGCTTGCCGGTGATGTTCATGGCCACTACCAAGTACAGACAAGGTTCAATCGACTG
TACCCTCACATTTTCACATCCCACGTGGTATTGGGAGAACTTGCTGAAGATCTGTGTGTTCATCTTCGCC
TTCATCATGCCAGTACTGATAATCACCGTTTGTTATGGTCTTATGATCCTGCGCCTGAAGAGCGTGCGCA
TGCTCAGCGGCTCCAAAGAAAAGGACCGGAACCTTCGGCGAATCACACGGATGGTCCTGGTGGTTGTGGC
TGTGTTCATTGTTTGCTGGACCCCTATTCATATTTATGTTATAATTAAGGCCCTGGTGACCATCCCGGAA
ACCACATTCCAGACCGTTTCCTGGCACTTTTGTATAGCATTGGGATATACCAACAGTTGCCTTAATCCCG
TTCTGTACGCGTTTCTGGACGAGAATTTCAAGCGATGCTTCAGGGAGTTCTGCTTCCCCCTCAAGATGCG
CATGGAGCGGCAGGGCGCGCCCATGGTCGACTCATCACGTCGTAAGTGGATTAAGGCAGGTCACGCAGTC
AGAGCTATAGGTCGGCTGAGCTCACCCGTGGTTTCCGAGCGGATGTACCCCGAGGACGGCGTCCTGAAGA
GCGAGATCAAGAAGGGGCTGAGGCTGAAGGACGGCGGCCACTACGCCGCCGAGGTCAAGACCACCTACAA
GGCCAAGAAGCCCGTGCAGCTGCCCGGCGCCTACATCGTCGACATAAAGTTGGACATCGTGTCCCACAAC
GAGGACTACACCATCGTGGAACAGTGCGAACGCGCCGAGGGCCGCCACCCCACCGGCGGCAGGGACGAGC
TGTACAAGGGAGGTACAGGAGGGAGTCTGGTGAGCAAGGGCGAGGAGGATAACATGGCCATCATCAAGGA
GTTCATGCGCTTCAAGGTGCACATGGAGGGCTCCGTGAACGGCCACGAGTTCGAGATCGAGGGCGAGGGC
GAGGGCCGCCCCTACGAGGCCTTTCAGACCGCTAAGCTGAAGGTGACCAAGGGTGGCCCCCTGCCCTTCG
CCTGGGACATCCTGTCCCCTCAGTTCACATACGGCTCCAAGGCCTACATTAAGCACCCAGCCGACATCCC
CGACTACTTTAAGCTGTCCTTCCCCGAGGGCTTCAGGTGGGAGCGCGTGATGAACTTCGAGGACGGCGGC
ATTATTCACGTTAACCAGGACTCCTCCCTGCAGGACGGCGTATTCATCTACAAGGTGAAGCTGCGCGGCA
CCAACTTCCCCCCCGACGGCCCCGTAATGCAGAAGAAGACCATGGGCTGGGAGGCTACGCGTGACCAACT
GACTGAAGAGCAGATCGCAGAATTTAAAGAGGCTTTCTCCCTATTTGACAAGGACGGGGATGGGACGATA
ACAACCAAGGAGCTGGGGACGGTGTTGCGGTCTCTGGGGCAGAACCCCACAGAAGCAGAGCTGCAGGACA
TGATCAATGAAGTAGATGCCGACGGTGACGGCACATTCGACTTCCCTGAGTTCCTGACGATGATGGCAAG
AAGAATGAATGACACAGACAGTGAAGTGGAAATTAGAGAAGCGTTCCGCGTGTTTGATAATGACGGCAAT
GGCTACATCGGCGCAGCAGAGCTTCGCCACGTGATGACAGACCTTGGAGAGAAGTTAACAGATGAGGAGG
TTGATGAAATGATCAGGGTAGCAGACATCGATGGGGATGGTCAGGTAAACTACGAAGAGTTTGTACAAAT
GATGACAGCGAAGGATATCATGGCTCAAGTCCAACTTGTAGAGTCTGGAGGAGGTCTCGTGCGGCCCGGC
GGTAGCCTGCGACTCTCCTGTGTTGATTCAGAGAGGACGAGCTACCCTATGGGGTGGTTTAGACGGGCAC
CCGGAAAGGAGCGCGAATTCGTTGCAAGTATCACGTGGAGTGGCATTGACCCGACTTATGCTGATAGCGT
TGCCGACCGGTTTACTACGTCCAGAGACGTTGCGAATAACACGCTGTACCTCCAGATGAACTCTCTCAAG
CACGAAGATACAGCGGTCTATTACTGTGCTGCAAGAGCACCCGTCGGTCAATCTTCCTCTCCTTATGATT
ATGACTATTGGGGACAGGGGACTCAGGTAACTGTGTCCAGTTAGAAGCTTATCGATAATCAACCTCTGGA
TTACAAAATTTGTGAAAGATTGACTGGTATTCTTAACTATGTTGCTCCTTTTACGCTATGTGGATACGCT
GCTTTAATGCCTTTGTATCATGCTATTGCTTCCCGTATGGCTTTCATTTTCTCCTCCTTGTATAAATCCT
GGTTGCTGTCTCTTTATGAGGAGTTGTGGCCCGTTGTCAGGCAACGTGGCGTGGTGTGCACTGTGTTTGC
TGACGCAACCCCCACTGGTTGGGGCATTGCCACCACCTGTCAGCTCCTTTCCGGGACTTTCGCTTTCCCC
CTCCCTATTGCCACGGCGGAACTCATCGCCGCCTGCCTTGCCCGCTGCTGGACAGGGGCTCGGCTGTTGG
GCACTGACAATTCCGTGGTGTTGTCGGGGAAATCATCGTCCTTTCCTTGGCTGCTCGCCTGTGTTGCCAC
CTGGATTCTGCGCGGGACGTCCTTCTGCTACGTCCCTTCGGCCCTCAATCCAGCGGACCTTCCTTCCCGC
GGCCTGCTGCCGGCTCTGCGGCCTCTTCCGCGTCTTCGCCTTCGCCCTCAGACGAGTCGGATCTCCCTTT
GGGCCGCCTCCCCGCATCGATACCGTCGACCCGGGCGGCCGCTTCGAGCAGACATGATAAGATACATTGA
TGAGTTTGGACAAACCACAACTAGAATGCAGTGAAAAAAATGCTTTATTTGTGAAATTTGTGATGCTATT
GCTTTATTTGTAACCATTATAAGCTGCAATAAACAAGTTAACAACAACAATTGCATTCATTTTATGTTTC
AGGTTCAGGGGGAGATGTGGGAGGTTTTTTAAAGCAAGTAAAACCTCTACAAATGTGGTAAAATCGATAA
GGATCTTCCTAGAGCATGGCTACGTAGATAAGTAGCATGGCGGGTTAATCATTAACTACAAGGAACCCCT
AGTGATGGAGTTGGCCACTCCCTCTCTGCGCGCTCGCTCGCTCACTGAGGCCGGGCGACCAAAGGTCGCC
CGACGCCCGGGCTTTGCCCGGGCGGCCTCAGTGAGCGAGCGAGCGCGCAGCTGCATTAATGAATCGGCCA
ACGCGCGGGGAGAGGCGGTTTGCGTATTGGGCGCTCTTCCGCTTCCTCGCTCACTGACTCGCTGCGCTCG
GTCGTTCGGCTGCGGCGAGCGGTATCAGCTCACTCAAAGGCGGTAATACGGTTATCCACAGAATCAGGGG
ATAACGCAGGAAAGAACATGTGAGCAAAAGGCCAGCAAAAGGCCAGGAACCGTAAAAAGGCCGCGTTGCT
GGCGTTTTTCCATAGGCTCCGCCCCCCTGACGAGCATCACAAAAATCGACGCTCAAGTCAGAGGTGGCGA
AACCCGACAGGACTATAAAGATACCAGGCGTTTCCCCCTGGAAGCTCCCTCGTGCGCTCTCCTGTTCCGA
CCCTGCCGCTTACCGGATACCTGTCCGCCTTTCTCCCTTCGGGAAGCGTGGCGCTTTCTCATAGCTCACG
CTGTAGGTATCTCAGTTCGGTGTAGGTCGTTCGCTCCAAGCTGGGCTGTGTGCACGAACCCCCCGTTCAG
CCCGACCGCTGCGCCTTATCCGGTAACTATCGTCTTGAGTCCAACCCGGTAAGACACGACTTATCGCCAC
TGGCAGCAGCCACTGGTAACAGGATTAGCAGAGCGAGGTATGTAGGCGGTGCTACAGAGTTCTTGAAGTG
GTGGCCTAACTACGGCTACACTAGAAGAACAGTATTTGGTATCTGCGCTCTGCTGAAGCCAGTTACCTTC
GGAAAAAGAGTTGGTAGCTCTTGATCCGGCAAACAAACCACCGCTGGTAGCGGTGGTTTTTTTGTTTGCA
AGCAGCAGATTACGCGCAGAAAAAAAGGATCTCAAGAAGATCCTTTGATCTTTTCTACGGGGTCTGACGC
TCAGTGGAACGAAAACTCACGTTAAGGGATTTTGGTCATGAGATTATCAAAAAGGATCTTCACCTAGATC
CTTTTAAATTAAAAATGAAGTTTTAAATCAATCTAAAGTATATATGAGTAAACTTGGTCTGACAGTTACC
AATGCTTAATCAGTGAGGCACCTATCTCAGCGATCTGTCTATTTCGTTCATCCATAGTTGCCTGACTCCC
CGTCGTGTAGATAACTACGATACGGGAGGGCTTACCATCTGGCCCCAGTGCTGCAATGATACCGCGAGAC
CCACGCTCACCGGCTCCAGATTTATCAGCAATAAACCAGCCAGCCGGAAGGGCCGAGCGCAGAAGTGGTC
CTGCAACTTTATCCGCCTCCATCCAGTCTATTAATTGTTGCCGGGAAGCTAGAGTAAGTAGTTCGCCAGT
TAATAGTTTGCGCAACGTTGTTGCCATTGCTACAGGCATCGTGGTGTCACGCTCGTCGTTTGGTATGGCT
TCATTCAGCTCCGGTTCCCAACGATCAAGGCGAGTTACATGATCCCCCATGTTGTGCAAAAAAGCGGTTA
GCTCCTTCGGTCCTCCGATCGTTGTCAGAAGTAAGTTGGCCGCAGTGTTATCACTCATGGTTATGGCAGC
ACTGCATAATTCTCTTACTGTCATGCCATCCGTAAGATGCTTTTCTGTGACTGGTGAGTACTCAACCAAG
TCATTCTGAGAATAGTGTATGCGGCGACCGAGTTGCTCTTGCCCGGCGTCAATACGGGATAATACCGCGC
CACATAGCAGAACTTTAAAAGTGCTCATCATTGGAAAACGTTCTTCGGGGCGAAAACTCTCAAGGATCTT
ACCGCTGTTGAGATCCAGTTCGATGTAACCCACTCGTGCACCCAACTGATCTTCAGCATCTTTTACTTTC
ACCAGCGTTTCTGGGTGAGCAAAAACAGGAAGGCAAAATGCCGCAAAAAAGGGAATAAGGGCGACACGGA
AATGTTGAATACTCATACTCTTCCTTTTTCAATATTATTGAAGCATTTATCAGGGTTATTGTCTCATGAG
CGGATACATATTTGAATGTATTTAGAAAAATAAACAAATAGGGGTTCCGCGCACATTTCCCCGAAAAGTG
CCACCTAAATTGTAAGCGTTAATATTTTGTTAAAATTCGCGTTAAATTTTTGTTAAATCAGCTCATTTTT
TAACCAATAGGCCGAAATCGGCAAAATCCCTTATAAATCAAAAGAATAGACCGAGATAGGGT
[37 nt withheld, positions 7133-7169]
AAAGAACGTGGACTCCAACGTCAAAGG
[49 nt withheld, positions 7197-7245]
T
[91 nt withheld, positions 7247-7337]
G
[124 nt withheld, positions 7339-7462]
CCCATTCGCCATTCAGGCTGCGCAACTGTTGGGAAGGGCGATCGGTGCG
