Features (pLannotate 1.2.2; 20 found; start..end, strand, type, name):
     20..152     -  repeat_region  AAV2 ITR (fragment): inverted terminal repeat of adeno-associated virus serotype 2 inverted
    213..461     +  enhancer       CMV enhancer (fragment): human cytomegalovirus immediate early enhancer
    463..740     +  promoter       chicken β-actin promoter: No description available
    741..876     +  intron         hybrid intron (fragment): hybrid between chicken β-actin (CBA) and minute virus of mice (MMV) introns (Gray et al., 2011)
    965..1095    +  intron         chimeric intron (fragment): chimera between introns from chicken β-actin and rabbit β-globin
   1212..1232    +  CDS            3xFLAG (fragment): three tandem FLAG® epitope tags
   1236..2324    +  CDS            OPRM1 (fragment): OPRM_HUMAN - Also known as MOR1. Experimental evidence at protein level: Swiss-Prot protein existence level 1. Receptor for endogenous opioids such as beta-endorphin and endomorphin. Receptor for natural and synthetic opioids including morphine, heroin, DAMGO, fentanyl, etorphine, buprenorphin and methadone (PubMed:7905839, PubMed:7957926, PubMed:7891175, PubMed:12589820, PubMed:9689128). Agonist binding to the receptor induces coupling to an inactive GDP-bound heterotrimeric G-protein complex and subsequent exchange of GDP for GTP in the G-protein alpha subunit leading to dissociation of the
   2349..2405    +  CDS            calmodulin-binding peptide: calmodulin-binding peptide from avian smooth muscle myosin light chain kinase
   2411..3137    +  CDS            HyPerRed (fragment): red fluorescent genetically encoded indicator for H2O2 ()
   3143..3584    +  CDS            calmodulin (fragment): calcium-binding protein
   3597..3962    +  CDS            HV02_CANLF: Experimental evidence at protein level: Swiss-Prot protein existence level 1. From Canis lupus familiaris (Dog) (Canis familiaris).
   3978..4566    +  misc_feature   WPRE: woodchuck hepatitis virus posttranscriptional regulatory element
   4609..4730    -  polyA_signal   SV40 poly(A) signal: SV40 polyadenylation signal
   4753..4821    -  CDS            large T antigen (fragment): large T antigen from SV40 (simian virus 40)
   4892..4949    +  repeat_region  AAV2 ITR (fragment): inverted terminal repeat of adeno-associated virus serotype 2 inverted
   5109..5697    -  rep_origin     ori: high-copy-number ColE1/pMB1/pBR322/pUC origin of replication
   5868..6728    -  CDS            AmpR: β-lactamase; bla; confers resistance to ampicillin, carbenicillin, and related antibiotics
   6729..6833    -  promoter       AmpR promoter: bla
   6886..7314    -  rep_origin     f1 ori (sequence partly withheld): f1 bacteriophage origin of replication; arrow indicates direction of (+) strand synthesis
   7319..25      -  CDS            lacZα (fragment) (across the origin): LacZα fragment of β-galactosidase; lacZ fragment
>Addgene plasmid #191491 | AAV-CAG-M-red-SPOTIT2 | addgene full sequence | sequence record 377934 | Addgene NGS Result
GGCCTCTTCGCTATTACGCCAGCTGCGCGCTCGCTCGCTCACTGAGGCCGCCCGGGCAAAGCCCGGGCGT
CGGGCGACCTTTGGTCGCCCGGCCTCAGTGAGCGAGCGAGCGCGCAGAGAGGGAGTGGCCAACTCCATCA
CTAGGGGTTCCTTGTAGTTAATGATTAACCCGCCATGCTACTTATCTACGTAGCCATGCTCTAGGAAGAG
TACCATTGACGTCAATAATGACGTATGTTCCCATAGTAACGCCAATAGGGACTTTCCATTGACGTCAATG
GGTGGAGTATTTACGGTAAACTGCCCACTTGGCAGTACATCAAGTGTATCATATGCCAAGTACGCCCCCT
ATTGACGTCAATGACGGTAAATGGCCCGCCTGGCATTATGCCCAGTACATGACCTTATGGGACTTTCCTA
CTTGGCAGTACATCTACGTATTAGTCATCGCTATTACCATGGTCGAGGTGAGCCCCACGTTCTGCTTCAC
TCTCCCCATCTCCCCCCCCTCCCCACCCCCAATTTTGTATTTATTTATTTTTTAATTATTTTGTGCAGCG
ATGGGGGCGGGGGGGGGGGGGGGGCGCGCGCCAGGCGGGGCGGGGCGGGGCGAGGGGCGGGGCGGGGCGA
GGCGGAGAGGTGCGGCGGCAGCCAATCAGAGCGGCGCGCTCCGAAAGTTTCCTTTTATGGCGAGGCGGCG
GCGGCGGCGGCCCTATAAAAAGCGAAGCGCGCGGCGGGCGGGAGTCGCTGCGCGCTGCCTTCGCCCCGTG
CCCCGCTCCGCCGCCGCCTCGCGCCGCCCGCCCCGGCTCTGACTGACCGCGTTACTCCCACAGGTGAGCG
GGCGGGACGGCCCTTCTCCTCCGGGCTGTAATTAGCGCTTGGTTTAATGACGGCTTGTTTCTTTTCTGTG
GCTGCGTGAAAGCCTTGAGGGGCTCCGGGAGGGCCCTTTGTGCGGGGGGAGCGGCTCGGGGCTGTCCGCG
GGGGGACGGCTGCCTTCGGGGGGGACGGGGCAGGGCGGGGTTCGGCTTCTGGCGTGTGACCGGCGGCTCT
AGAGCCTCTGCTAACCATGTTCATGCCTTCTTCTTTTTCCTACAGCTCCTGGGCAACGTGCTGGTTATTG
TGCTGTCTCATCATTTTGGGCAAAGAATTGGATCCCCACCATGAGACCCCAGATCCTGCTGCTCCTGGCC
CTGCTGACCCTAGGCCTGGCTGACTACAAGGACGATGATGACGCCATGGACTCTTCCGCTGCTCCCACCA
ATGCCTCAAATTGTACAGACGCCTTGGCCTATAGCTCTTGCTCTCCCGCACCATCTCCGGGAAGCTGGGT
TAACCTCAGTCATCTCGACGGGAACCTGTCCGACCCTTGTGGCCCTAATAGGACCGACCTCGGTGGTCGA
GATAGCCTGTGCCCCCCTACTGGAAGCCCCAGCATGATCACAGCTATCACAATAATGGCTCTCTATAGTA
TCGTCTGCGTCGTGGGACTCTTTGGCAATTTTCTCGTCATGTACGTTATCGTCAGATACACAAAGATGAA
AACCGCAACCAATATTTACATCTTTAATCTGGCCCTGGCGGATGCCCTTGCAACCAGTACACTGCCGTTT
CAATCCGTGAATTATCTGATGGGCACATGGCCCTTCGGAACCATTCTGTGCAAAATCGTAATCTCAATTG
ATTATTATAACATGTTCACCTCCATTTTTACCTTGTGTACAATGTCAGTAGACCGCTATATCGCCGTATG
CCACCCTGTCAAAGCTCTTGATTTCAGGACCCCTAGGAATGCCAAGATCATCAATGTGTGCAATTGGATT
CTGTCTAGCGCTATCGGCTTGCCGGTGATGTTCATGGCCACTACCAAGTACAGACAAGGTTCAATCGACT
GTACCCTCACATTTTCACATCCCACGTGGTATTGGGAGAACTTGCTGAAGATCTGTGTGTTCATCTTCGC
CTTCATCATGCCAGTACTGATAATCACCGTTTGTTATGGTCTTATGATCCTGCGCCTGAAGAGCGTGCGC
ATGCTCAGCGGCTCCAAAGAAAAGGACCGGAACCTTCGGCGAATCACACGGATGGTCCTGGTGGTTGTGG
CTGTGTTCATTGTTTGCTGGACCCCTATTCATATTTATGTTATAATTAAGGCCCTGGTGACCATCCCGGA
AACCACATTCCAGACCGTTTCCTGGCACTTTTGTATAGCATTGGGATATACCAACAGTTGCCTTAATCCC
GTTCTGTACGCGTTTCTGGACGAGAATTTCAAGCGATGCTTCAGGGAGTTCTGCTTCCCCCTCAAGATGC
GCATGGAGCGGCAGGGCGCGCCCATGGTCGACTCATCACGTCGTAAGTGGATTAAGGCAGGTCACGCAGT
CAGAGCTATAGGTCGGCTGAGCTCACCCGTGGTTTCCGAGCGGATGTACCCCGAGGACGGCGTCCTGAAG
AGCGAGATCAAGAAGGGGCTGAGGCTGAAGGACGGCGGCCACTACGCCGCCGAGGTCAAGACCACCTACA
AGGCCAAGAAGCCCGTGCAGCTGCCCGGCGCCTACATCGTCGACATAAAGTTGGACATCGTGTCCCACAA
CGAGGACTACACCATCGTGGAACAGTGCGAACGCGCCGAGGGCCGCCACCCCACCGGCGGCAGGGACGAG
CTGTACAAGGGAGGTACAGGAGGGAGTCTGGTGAGCAAGGGCGAGGAGGATAACATGGCCATCATCAAGG
AGTTCATGCGCTTCAAGGTGCACATGGAGGGCTCCGTGAACGGCCACGAGTTCGAGATCGAGGGCGAGGG
CGAGGGCCGCCCCTACGAGGCCTTTCAGACCGCTAAGCTGAAGGTGACCAAGGGTGGCCCCCTGCCCTTC
GCCTGGGACATCCTGTCCCCTCAGTTCACATACGGCTCCAAGGCCTACATTAAGCACCCAGCCGACATCC
CCGACTACTTTAAGCTGTCCTTCCCCGAGGGCTTCAGGTGGGAGCGCGTGATGAACTTCGAGGACGGCGG
CATTATTCACGTTAACCAGGACTCCTCCCTGCAGGACGGCGTATTCATCTACAAGGTGAAGCTGCGCGGC
ACCAACTTCCCCCCCGACGGCCCCGTAATGCAGAAGAAGACCATGGGCTGGGAGGCTACGCGTGACCAAC
TGACTGAAGAGCAGATCGCAGAATTTAAAGAGGCTTTCTCCCTATTTGACAAGGACGGGGATGGGACGAT
AACAACCAAGGAGCTGGGGACGGTGTTGCGGTCTCTGGGGCAGAACCCCACAGAAGCAGAGCTGCAGGAC
ATGATCAATGAAGTAGATGCCGACGGTGACGGCACATTCGACTTCCCTGAGTTCCTGACGATGATGGCAA
GAAGAATGAATGACACAGACAGTGAAGTGGAAATTAGAGAAGCGTTCCGCGTGTTTGATAATGACGGCAA
TGGCTACATCGGCGCAGCAGAGCTTCGCCACGTGATGACAGACCTTGGAGAGAAGTTAACAGATGAGGAG
GTTGATGAAATGATCAGGGTAGCAGACATCGATGGGGATGGTCAGGTAAACTACGAAGAGTTTGTACAAA
TGATGACAGCGAAGGATATCATGGCTCAAGTCCAACTTGTAGAGTCTGGAGGAGGTCTCGTGCGGCCCGG
CGGTAGCCTGCGACTCTCCTGTGTTGATTCAGAGAGGACGAGCTACCCTATGGGGTGGTTTAGACGGGCA
CCCGGAAAGGAGCGCGAATTCGTTGCAAGTATCACGTGGAGTGGCATTGACCCGACTTATGCTGATAGCG
TTGCCGACCGGTTTACTACGTCCAGAGACGTTGCGAATAACACGCTGTACCTCCAGATGAACTCTCTCAA
GCACGAAGATACAGCGGTCTATTACTGTGCTGCAAGAGCACCCGTCGGTCAATCTTCCTCTCCTTATGAT
TATGACTATTGGGGACAGGGGACTCAGGTAACTGTGTCCAGTTAGAAGCTTATCGATAATCAACCTCTGG
ATTACAAAATTTGTGAAAGATTGACTGGTATTCTTAACTATGTTGCTCCTTTTACGCTATGTGGATACGC
TGCTTTAATGCCTTTGTATCATGCTATTGCTTCCCGTATGGCTTTCATTTTCTCCTCCTTGTATAAATCC
TGGTTGCTGTCTCTTTATGAGGAGTTGTGGCCCGTTGTCAGGCAACGTGGCGTGGTGTGCACTGTGTTTG
CTGACGCAACCCCCACTGGTTGGGGCATTGCCACCACCTGTCAGCTCCTTTCCGGGACTTTCGCTTTCCC
CCTCCCTATTGCCACGGCGGAACTCATCGCCGCCTGCCTTGCCCGCTGCTGGACAGGGGCTCGGCTGTTG
GGCACTGACAATTCCGTGGTGTTGTCGGGGAAATCATCGTCCTTTCCTTGGCTGCTCGCCTGTGTTGCCA
CCTGGATTCTGCGCGGGACGTCCTTCTGCTACGTCCCTTCGGCCCTCAATCCAGCGGACCTTCCTTCCCG
CGGCCTGCTGCCGGCTCTGCGGCCTCTTCCGCGTCTTCGCCTTCGCCCTCAGACGAGTCGGATCTCCCTT
TGGGCCGCCTCCCCGCATCGATACCGTCGACCCGGGCGGCCGCTTCGAGCAGACATGATAAGATACATTG
ATGAGTTTGGACAAACCACAACTAGAATGCAGTGAAAAAAATGCTTTATTTGTGAAATTTGTGATGCTAT
TGCTTTATTTGTAACCATTATAAGCTGCAATAAACAAGTTAACAACAACAATTGCATTCATTTTATGTTT
CAGGTTCAGGGGGAGATGTGGGAGGTTTTTTAAAGCAAGTAAAACCTCTACAAATGTGGTAAAATCGATA
AGGATCTTCCTAGAGCATGGCTACGTAGATAAGTAGCATGGCGGGTTAATCATTAACTACAAGGAACCCC
TAGTGATGGAGTTGGCCACTCCCTCTCTGCGCGCTCGCTCGCTCACTGACTCGCTGCGCTCGGTCGTTCG
GCTGCGGCGAGCGGTATCAGCTCACTCAAAGGCGGTAATACGGTTATCCACAGAATCAGGGGATAACGCA
GGAAAGAACATGTGAGCAAAAGGCCAGCAAAAGGCCAGGAACCGTAAAAAGGCCGCGTTGCTGGCGTTTT
TCCATAGGCTCCGCCCCCCTGACGAGCATCACAAAAATCGACGCTCAAGTCAGAGGTGGCGAAACCCGAC
AGGACTATAAAGATACCAGGCGTTTCCCCCTGGAAGCTCCCTCGTGCGCTCTCCTGTTCCGACCCTGCCG
CTTACCGGATACCTGTCCGCCTTTCTCCCTTCGGGAAGCGTGGCGCTTTCTCATAGCTCACGCTGTAGGT
ATCTCAGTTCGGTGTAGGTCGTTCGCTCCAAGCTGGGCTGTGTGCACGAACCCCCCGTTCAGCCCGACCG
CTGCGCCTTATCCGGTAACTATCGTCTTGAGTCCAACCCGGTAAGACACGACTTATCGCCACTGGCAGCA
GCCACTGGTAACAGGATTAGCAGAGCGAGGTATGTAGGCGGTGCTACAGAGTTCTTGAAGTGGTGGCCTA
ACTACGGCTACACTAGAAGAACAGTATTTGGTATCTGCGCTCTGCTGAAGCCAGTTACCTTCGGAAAAAG
AGTTGGTAGCTCTTGATCCGGCAAACAAACCACCGCTGGTAGCGGTGGTTTTTTTGTTTGCAAGCAGCAG
ATTACGCGCAGAAAAAAAGGATCTCAAGAAGATCCTTTGATCTTTTCTACGGGGTCTGACGCTCAGTGGA
ACGAAAACTCACGTTAAGGGATTTTGGTCATGAGATTATCAAAAAGGATCTTCACCTAGATCCTTTTAAA
TTAAAAATGAAGTTTTAAATCAATCTAAAGTATATATGAGTAAACTTGGTCTGACAGTTACCAATGCTTA
ATCAGTGAGGCACCTATCTCAGCGATCTGTCTATTTCGTTCATCCATAGTTGCCTGACTCCCCGTCGTGT
AGATAACTACGATACGGGAGGGCTTACCATCTGGCCCCAGTGCTGCAATGATACCGCGAGACCCACGCTC
ACCGGCTCCAGATTTATCAGCAATAAACCAGCCAGCCGGAAGGGCCGAGCGCAGAAGTGGTCCTGCAACT
TTATCCGCCTCCATCCAGTCTATTAATTGTTGCCGGGAAGCTAGAGTAAGTAGTTCGCCAGTTAATAGTT
TGCGCAACGTTGTTGCCATTGCTACAGGCATCGTGGTGTCACGCTCGTCGTTTGGTATGGCTTCATTCAG
CTCCGGTTCCCAACGATCAAGGCGAGTTACATGATCCCCCATGTTGTGCAAAAAAGCGGTTAGCTCCTTC
GGTCCTCCGATCGTTGTCAGAAGTAAGTTGGCCGCAGTGTTATCACTCATGGTTATGGCAGCACTGCATA
ATTCTCTTACTGTCATGCCATCCGTAAGATGCTTTTCTGTGACTGGTGAGTACTCAACCAAGTCATTCTG
AGAATAGTGTATGCGGCGACCGAGTTGCTCTTGCCCGGCGTCAATACGGGATAATACCGCGCCACATAGC
AGAACTTTAAAAGTGCTCATCATTGGAAAACGTTCTTCGGGGCGAAAACTCTCAAGGATCTTACCGCTGT
TGAGATCCAGTTCGATGTAACCCACTCGTGCACCCAACTGATCTTCAGCATCTTTTACTTTCACCAGCGT
TTCTGGGTGAGCAAAAACAGGAAGGCAAAATGCCGCAAAAAAGGGAATAAGGGCGACACGGAAATGTTGA
ATACTCATACTCTTCCTTTTTCAATATTATTGAAGCATTTATCAGGGTTATTGTCTCATGAGCGGATACA
TATTTGAATGTATTTAGAAAAATAAACAAATAGGGGTTCCGCGCACATTTCCCCGAAAAGTGCCACCTAA
ATTGTAAGCGTTAATATTTTGTTAAAATTCGCGTTAAATTTTTGTTAAATCAGCTCATTTTTTAACCAAT
AGGCCGAAATCGGCAAAATCCCTTATAAATCAAAAGAATAGACCGAGATAGGGT
[37 nt withheld, positions 6985-7021]
AAAGAACGTGGACTCCAACGTCAAAGG
[49 nt withheld, positions 7049-7097]
T
[91 nt withheld, positions 7099-7189]
G
[124 nt withheld, positions 7191-7314]
CCCATTCGCCATTCAGGCTGCGCAACTGTTGGGAAGGGCGATCGGTGCG
